>Addgene plasmid #178366 | pCAX-mScarlet-FBP17 | addgene full sequence | sequence record 351833 | Addgene NGS Result
GGTCGACATTGATTATTGACTAGTTATTAATAGTAATCAATTACGGGGTCATTAGTTCATAGCCCATATA
TGGAGTTCCGCGTTACATAACTTACGGTAAATGGCCCGCCTGGCTGACCGCCCAACGACCCCCGCCCATT
GACGTCAATAATGACGTATGTTCCCATAGTAACGCCAATAGGGACTTTCCATTGACGTCAATGGGTGGAG
TATTTACGGTAAACTGCCCACTTGGCAGTACATCAAGTGTATCATATGCCAAGTACGCCCCCTATTGACG
TCAATGACGGTAAATGGCCCGCCTGGCATTATGCCCAGTACATGACCTTATGGGACTTTCCTACTTGGCA
GTACATCTACGTATTAGTCATCGCTATTACCATGGTCGAGGTGAGCCCCACGTTCTGCTTCACTCTCCCC
ATCTCCCCCCCCTCCCCACCCCCAATTTTGTATTTATTTATTTTTTAATTATTTTGTGCAGCGATGGGGG
CGGGGGGGGGGGGGGSGCGCGCCRGGSGGGGSGGGGSGGGGSGRGGGGSGGGGSGGGGCGAGGCGGAGAG
GTGCGGCGGCAGCCAATCAGAGCGGCGCGCTCCGAAAGTTTCCTTTTATGGCGAGGCGGCGGCGGCGGCG
GCCCTATAAAAAGCGAAGCGCGCGGCGGGCGGGAGTCGCTGCGCGCTGCCTTCGCCCCGTGCCCCGCTCC
GCCGCCGCCTCGCGCCGCCCGCCCCGGCTCTGACTGACCGCGTTACTCCCACAGGTGAGCGGGCGGGACG
GCCCTTCTCCTCCGGGCTGTAATTAGCGCTTGGTTTAATGACGGCTTGTTTCTTTTCTGTGGCTGCGTGA
AAGCCTTGAGGGGCTCCGGGAGGGCCCTTTGTGCGGGGGGAGCGGCTCGGGGGGTGCGTGCGTGTGTGTG
TGCGTGGGGAGCGCCGCGTGCGGCTCCGCGCTGCCCGGCGGCTGTGAGCGCTGCGGGCGCGGCGCGGGGC
TTTGTGCGCTCCGCAGTGTGCGCGAGGGGAGCGCGGCCGGGGGCGGTGCCCCGCGGTGCGGGGGGGGCTG
CGAGGGGAACAAAGGCTGCGTGCGGGGTGTGTGCGTGGGGGGGTGAGCAGGGGGTGTGGGCGCGTCGGTC
GGGCTGCAACCCCCCCTGCACCCCCCTCCCCGAGTTGCTGAGCACGGCCCGGCTTCGGGTGCGGGGCTCC
GTACGGGGCGTGGCGCGGGGCTCGCCGTGCCGGGCGGGGGGTGGCGGCAGGTGGGGGTGCCGGGCGGGGC
GGGGCCGCCTCGGGCCGGGGAGGGCTCGGGGGAGGGGCGCGGCGGCCCCCGGAGCGCCGGCGGCTGTCGA
GGCGCGGCGAGCCGCAGCCATTGCCTTTTATGGTAATCGTGCGAGAGGGCGCAGGGACTTCCTTTGTCCC
AAATCTGTGCGGAGCCGAAATCTGGGAGGCGCCGCCGCACCCCCTCTAGCGGGCGCGGGGCGAAGCGGTG
CGGCGCCGGCAGGAAGGAAATGGGCGGGGAGGGCCTTCGTGCGTCGCCGCGCCGCCGTCCCCTTCTCCCT
CTCCAGCCTCGGGGCTGTCCGCGGGGGGACGGCTGCCTTCGGGGGGGACGGGGCAGGGCGGGGTTCGGCT
TCTGGCGTGTGACCGGCGGCTCTAGAGCCTCTGCTAACCATGTTCATGCCTTCTTCTTTTTCCTACAGCT
CCTGGGCAACGTGCTGGTTATTGTGCTGTCTCATCATTTTGGCAAAGAATTCAGGTACCATGAGCTGGGG
CACCGAGCTCTGGGATCAGTTTGACAACTTAGAAAAACACACACAGTGGGGAATTGATATTCTTGAGAAA
TATATCAAGTTTGTGAAAGAAAGGACAGAGATTGAACTCAGCTATGCAAAGCAACTCAGGAATCTTTCAA
AGAAGTACCAACCTAAAAAGAACTCGAAGGAGGAAGAAGAATACAAGTATACGTCATGTAAAGCTTTCAT
TTCCAACCTGAACGAAATGAATGATTACGCAGGGCAGCATGAAGTTATCTCCGAGAACATGGCATCACAG
ATCATTGTGGACTTGGCACGCTATGTTCAGGAACTGAAACAGGAGAGGAAATCAAACTTTCACGATGGCC
GTAAAGCACAGCAGCACATCGAGACTTGCTGGAAGCAGCTTGAATCTAGTAAAAGGCGATTTGAACGCGA
TTGCAAAGAGGCGGACAGGGCGCAGCAGTACTTTGAGAAAATGGACGCTGACATCAATGTCACAAAAGCG
GATGTTGAAAAGGCCCGACAACAAGCTCAAATACGTCACCAAATGGCAGAGGACAGCAAAGCAGATTACT
CATCCATTCTCCAGAAATTCAACCATGAGCAGCATGAATATTACCATACTCACATCCCCAACATCTTCCA
GAAAATACAAGAGATGGAGGAAAGGAGGATTGTGAGAATGGGAGAGTCCATGAAGACATATGCAGAGGTT
GATCGGCAGGTGATCCCAATCATTGGGAAGTGCCTGGATGGAATAGTAAAAGCAGCCGAATCAATTGATC
AGAAAAATGATTCACAGCTGGTAATAGAAGCTTATAAATCAGGGTTTGAGCCTCCTGGAGACATTGAATT
TGAGGATTACACTCAGCCAATGAAGCGCACTGTGTCAGATAACAGCCTTTCAAATTCCAGAGGAGAAGGC
AAACCAGACCTCAAATTTGGTGGCAAATCCAAAGGAAAGTTATGGCCGTTCATCAAAAAAAATAAGCTTA
TGTCCCTTTTAACATCCCCCCATCAGCCTCCCCCTCCCCCTCCTGCCTCTGCCTCACCCTCTGCTGTTCC
CAACGGCCCCCAGTCTCCCAAGCAGCAAAAGGAACCCCTCTCCCACCGCTTCAACGAGTTCATGACCTCC
AAACCCAAAATCCACTGCTTCAGGAGCCTAAAGCGTGGGGGTGCAACACCGGACGATTTCAGCAACCTCC
CACCTGAACAAAGAAGGAAAAAGCTGCAGCAGAAAGTCGATGAGTTAAATAAAGAAATTCAGAAGGAGAT
GGATCAAAGAGATGCCATAACAAAAATGAAAGATGTCTACCTAAAGAATCCTCAGATGGGAGACCCAGCC
AGTTTGGATCACAAATTAGCAGAAGTCAGCCAAAATATAGAGAAACTGCGAGTAGAGACCCAGAAATTTG
AGGCCTGGCTGGCTGAGGTTGAAGGCCGGCTCCCAGCACGCAACGAGCAGGCGCGCCGGCAGAGCGGACT
GTACGACAGCCAGAACCCACCCACAGTCAACAACTGCGCCCAGGACCGTGAGAGCCCAGATGGCAGTTAC
ACAGAGGAGCAGAGTCAGGAGAGTGAGATGAAGGTGCTGGCCACGGATTTTGACGACGAGTTTGATGATG
AGGAGCCCCTCCCTGCCATAGGGACGTGCAAAGCTCTCTACACATTTGAAGGTCAGAATGAAGGAACGAT
TTCCGTAGTTGAAGGAGAAACATTGTATGTCATAGAGGAAGACAAAGGCGATGGCTGGACCCGCATTCGG
AGAAATGAAGATGAAGAGGGTTATGTCCCCACTTCATATGTCGAAGTCTGTTTGGACAAAAATGCCAAAG
ATTCCTGCGGCCGCCTCGAGATGGTGAGCAAGGGCGAGGCAGTGATCAAGGAGTTCATGCGGTTCAAGGT
GCACATGGAGGGCTCCATGAACGGCCACGAGTTCGAGATCGAGGGCGAGGGCGAGGGCCGCCCCTACGAG
GGCACCCAGACCGCCAAGCTGAAGGTGACCAAGGGTGGCCCCCTGCCCTTCTCCTGGGACATCCTGTCCC
CTCAGTTCATGTACGGCTCCAGGGCCTTCATCAAGCACCCCGCCGACATCCCCGACTACTATAAGCAGTC
CTTCCCCGAGGGCTTCAAGTGGGAGCGCGTGATGAACTTCGAGGACGGCGGCGCCGTGACCGTGACCCAG
GACACCTCCCTGGAGGACGGCACCCTGATCTACAAGGTGAAGCTCCGCGGCACCAACTTCCCTCCTGACG
GCCCCGTAATGCAGAAGAAGACAATGGGCTGGGAAGCGTCCACCGAGCGGTTGTACCCCGAGGACGGCGT
GCTGAAGGGCGACATTAAGATGGCCCTGCGCCTGAAGGACGGCGGACGCTACCTGGCGGACTTCAAGACC
ACCTACAAGGCCAAGAAGCCCGTGCAGATGCCCGGCGCCTACAACGTCGACCGCAAGTTGGACATCACCT
CCCACAACGAGGACTACACCGTGGTGGAACAGTACGAACGCTCCGAGGGCCGCCACTCCACCGGCGGCAT
GGACGAGCTGTACAAGTAAAGATCTTTTTCCCTCTGCCAAAAATTATGGGGACATCATGAAGCCCCTTGA
GCATCTGACTTCTGGCTAATAAAGGAAATTTATTTTCATTGCAATAGTGTGTTGGAATTTTTTGTGTCTC
TCACTCGGAAGGACATATGGGAGGGCAAATCATTTAAAACATCAGAATGAGTATTTGGTTTAGAGTTTGG
CAACATATGCCCATATGCTGGCTGCCATGAACAAAGGTTGGCTATAAAGAGGTCATCAGTATATGAAACA
GCCCCCTGCTGTCCATTCCTTATTCCATAGAAAAGCCTTGACTTGAGGTTAGATTTTTTTTATATTTTGT
TTTGTGTTATTTTTTTCTTTAACATCCCTAAAATTTTCCTTACATGTTTTACTAGCCAGATTTTTCCTCC
TCTCCTGACTACTCCCAGTCATAGCTGTCCCTCTTCTCTTATGGAGATCCCTCGACCTGCAGCCCAAGCT
TGGCGTAATCATGGTCATAGCTGTTTCCTGTGTGAAATTGTTATCCGCTCACAATTCCACACAACATACG
AGCCGGAAGCATAAAGTGTAAAGCCTGGGGTGCCTAATGAGTGAGCTAACTCACATTAATTGCGTTGCGC
TCACTGCCCGCTTTCCAGTCGGGAAACCTGTCGTGCCAGCGGATCCGCATCTCAATTAGTCAGCAACCAT
AGTCCCGCCCCTAACTCCGCCCATCCCGCCCCTAACTCCGCCCAGTTCCGCCCATTCTCCGCCCCATGGC
TGACTAATTTTTTTTATTTATGCAGAGGCCGAGGCCGCCTCGGCCTCTGAGCTATTCCAGAAGTAGTGAG
GAGGCTTTTTTGGAGGCCTAGGCTTTTGCAAAAAGCTAACTTGTTTATTGCAGCTTATAATGGTTACAAA
TAAAGCAATAGCATCACAAATTTCACAAATAAAGCATTTTTTTCACTGCATTCTAGTTGTGGTTTGTCCA
AACTCATCAATGTATCTTATCATGTCTGGATCCGCTGCATTAATGAATCGGCCAACGCGCGGGGAGAGGC
GGTTTGCGTATTGGGCGCTCTTCCGCTTCCTCGCTCACTGACTCGCTGCGCTCGGTCGTTCGGCTGCGGC
GAGCGGTATCAGCTCACTCAAAGGCGGTAATACGGTTATCCACAGAATCAGGGGATAACGCAGGAAAGAA
CATGTGAGCAAAAGGCCAGCAAAAGGCCAGGAACCGTAAAAAGGCCGCGTTGCTGGCGTTTTTCCATAGG
CTCCGCCCCCCTGACGAGCATCACAAAAATCGACGCTCAAGTCAGAGGTGGCGAAACCCGACAGGACTAT
AAAGATACCAGGCGTTTCCCCCTGGAAGCTCCCTCGTGCGCTCTCCTGTTCCGACCCTGCCGCTTACCGG
ATACCTGTCCGCCTTTCTCCCTTCGGGAAGCGTGGCGCTTTCTCATAGCTCACGCTGTAGGTATCTCAGT
TCGGTGTAGGTCGTTCGCTCCAAGCTGGGCTGTGTGCACGAACCCCCCGTTCAGCCCGACCGCTGCGCCT
TATCCGGTAACTATCGTCTTGAGTCCAACCCGGTAAGACACGACTTATCGCCACTGGCAGCAGCCACTGG
TAACAGGATTAGCAGAGCGAGGTATGTAGGCGGTGCTACAGAGTTCTTGAAGTGGTGGCCTAACTACGGC
TACACTAGAAGAACAGTATTTGGTATCTGCGCTCTGCTGAAGCCAGTTACCTTCGGAAAAAGAGTTGGTA
GCTCTTGATCCGGCAAACAAACCACCGCTGGTAGCGGTGGTTTTTTTGTTTGCAAGCAGCAGATTACGCG
CAGAAAAAAAGGATCTCAAGAAGATCCTTTGATCTTTTCTACGGGGTCTGACGCTCAGTGGAACGAAAAC
TCACGTTAAGGGATTTTGGTCATGAGATTATCAAAAAGGATCTTCACCTAGATCCTTTTAAATTAAAAAT
GAAGTTTTAAATCAATCTAAAGTATATATGAGTAAACTTGGTCTGACAGTTACCAATGCTTAATCAGTGA
GGCACCTATCTCAGCGATCTGTCTATTTCGTTCATCCATAGTTGCCTGACTCCCCGTCGTGTAGATAACT
ACGATACGGGAGGGCTTACCATCTGGCCCCAGTGCTGCAATGATACCGCGAGACCCACGCTCACCGGCTC
CAGATTTATCAGCAATAAACCAGCCAGCCGGAAGGGCCGAGCGCAGAAGTGGTCCTGCAACTTTATCCGC
CTCCATCCAGTCTATTAATTGTTGCCGGGAAGCTAGAGTAAGTAGTTCGCCAGTTAATAGTTTGCGCAAC
GTTGTTGCCATTGCTACAGGCATCGTGGTGTCACGCTCGTCGTTTGGTATGGCTTCATTCAGCTCCGGTT
CCCAACGATCAAGGCGAGTTACATGATCCCCCATGTTGTGCAAAAAAGCGGTTAGCTCCTTCGGTCCTCC
GATCGTTGTCAGAAGTAAGTTGGCCGCAGTGTTATCACTCATGGTTATGGCAGCACTGCATAATTCTCTT
ACTGTCATGCCATCCGTAAGATGCTTTTCTGTGACTGGTGAGTACTCAACCAAGTCATTCTGAGAATAGT
GTATGCGGCGACCGAGTTGCTCTTGCCCGGCGTCAATACGGGATAATACCGCGCCACATAGCAGAACTTT
AAAAGTGCTCATCATTGGAAAACGTTCTTCGGGGCGAAAACTCTCAAGGATCTTACCGCTGTTGAGATCC
AGTTCGATGTAACCCACTCGTGCACCCAACTGATCTTCAGCATCTTTTACTTTCACCAGCGTTTCTGGGT
GAGCAAAAACAGGAAGGCAAAATGCCGCAAAAAAGGGAATAAGGGCGACACGGAAATGTTGAATACTCAT
ACTCTTCCTTTTTCAATATTATTGAAGCATTTATCAGGGTTATTGTCTCATGAGCGGATACATATTTGAA
TGTATTTAGAAAAATAAACAAATAGGGGTTCCGCGCACATTTCCCCGAAAAGTGCCACCTG
Features (pLannotate 1.2.2; 18 found; start..end, strand, type, name):
      5..384     +  enhancer       CMV enhancer: human cytomegalovirus immediate early enhancer
    386..661     +  promoter       chicken β-actin promoter: No description available
    662..1678    +  intron         chimeric intron: chimera between introns from chicken β-actin and rabbit β-globin
   1676..1732    +  CDS            HBB (fragment): HBB_LEPEU - Experimental evidence at protein level: Swiss-Prot protein existence level 1. Involved in oxygen transport from the lung to the various peripheral tissues. From Lepus europaeus (European hare).
   1740..3575    +  CDS            FNBP1: FNBP1_HUMAN - Also known as FBP17, KIAA0554. Experimental evidence at protein level: Swiss-Prot protein existence level 1. May act as a link between RND2 signaling and regulation of the actin cytoskeleton (By similarity). Required to coordinate membrane tubulation with reorganization of the actin cytoskeleton during the late stage of clathrin-mediated endocytosis. Binds to lipids such as phosphatidylinositol 4,5-bisphosphate and phosphatidylserine and promotes membrane invagination and the formation of tubules. Also enhances actin polymerization via the recruitment of WASL/N-WASP, which in tur
   3591..4286    +  CDS            mScarlet-I: mScarlet-I is a basic (constitutively fluorescent) red fluorescent protein published in 2016, derived from synthetic construct. It is reported to be a rapidly-maturing monomer with moderate acid sensitivity.
   4358..4413    +  polyA_signal   β-globin poly(A) signal: rabbit β-globin polyadenylation signal (Gil and Proudfoot, 1987)
   4798..4814    -  protein_bind   lac operator: The lac repressor binds to the lac operator to inhibit transcription in E. coli. This inhibition can be relieved by adding lactose or isopropyl-β-D-thiogalactopyranoside (IPTG). lac repressor encoded by lacI
   4822..4852    -  promoter       lac promoter: promoter for the E. coli lac operon
   4867..4888    -  protein_bind   CAP binding site: CAP binding activates transcription in the presence of cAMP. E. coli catabolite activator protein
   4901..4940    -  CDS            lacI (fragment): lac repressor; lacI; The lac repressor binds to the lac operator to inhibit transcription in E. coli. This inhibition can be relieved by adding lactose or isopropyl-β-D-thiogalactopyranoside (IPTG).
   4947..4969    +  promoter       SV40 promoter (fragment): SV40 enhancer and early promoter
   4993..5128    +  rep_origin     SV40 ori: SV40 origin of replication
   5148..5282    +  polyA_signal   SV40 poly(A) signal: SV40 polyadenylation signal
   5284..5338    -  CDS            lacI (fragment): lac repressor; lacI; The lac repressor binds to the lac operator to inhibit transcription in E. coli. This inhibition can be relieved by adding lactose or isopropyl-β-D-thiogalactopyranoside (IPTG).
   5521..6109    -  rep_origin     ori: high-copy-number ColE1/pMB1/pBR322/pUC origin of replication
   6280..7140    -  CDS            AmpR: β-lactamase; bla; confers resistance to ampicillin, carbenicillin, and related antibiotics
   7141..7245    -  promoter       AmpR promoter: bla
