[The description below was written by a language model from this plasmid's Addgene catalogue record and pLannotate feature annotations shown in this document.]
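Description:
pCAX-mScarlet-FBP17 is a mammalian expression plasmid built on the pCAX backbone that produces human Formin Binding Protein 17 (FBP17, encoded by FNBP1) fused to a red fluorescent protein. It is propagated in E. coli through a high-copy ColE1/pUC-type origin and selected with ampicillin via the β-lactamase gene and its native promoter. The backbone also carries remnants of a lac promoter/operator region and an SV40 origin with an adjacent SV40 poly(A) signal. The SV40 origin can support episomal replication in cells expressing large T antigen. No mammalian selection marker is annotated, so the plasmid appears suited to transient transfection.

Expression is driven by a CAG-type arrangement: the CMV immediate-early enhancer, the chicken β-actin promoter, and a chimeric chicken β-actin/rabbit β-globin intron, which together give strong, broadly active transcription in mammalian cells. A short β-globin-derived fragment annotated just upstream of the insert is probably part of this intron/exon junction rather than a separate payload. The FNBP1 coding sequence comes first, followed by a short linker and the fluorescent protein, so the tag sits at the C-terminus of FBP17 despite the order in the plasmid name. The transcript ends at a rabbit β-globin polyadenylation signal. The sequence annotation matches the reporter to mScarlet-I, whereas the catalogue calls it simply mScarlet. The record notes a glutamate-to-aspartate substitution at residue 400 of FBP17; its stated nucleotide position does not obviously correspond to that codon.

FBP17 is an F-BAR protein that binds membrane phospholipids, promotes membrane tubulation and links it to actin polymerization. The associated study concerns F-BAR proteins in neuronal membrane protrusion, tubule formation and neurite outgrowth, so this construct is most likely used for live imaging of FBP17 localization and for overexpression in such cells.
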