Addgene plasmid #178366: pCAX-mScarlet-FBP17
Purpose: Expresses FBP17 c-terminal labeled with mScarelt in mammalian cells
Depositing lab: Erik Dent. Publication: Opposing functions of F-BAR proteins in neuronal membrane protrusion, tubule formation, and neurite outgrowth. Taylor KL, Taylor RJ, Richters KE, Huynh B, Carrington J, McDermott ME, Wilson RL, Dent EW. Life Sci Alliance. 2019 Jun 3;2(3). pii: 2/3/e201800288. doi: 10.26508/lsa.201800288. Print 2019 Jun. PubMed 31160379.
Backbone
  Vector backbone: pCAX
  Backbone size w/o insert (bp): 4731
  Vector type: Mammalian Expression
Growth in bacteria
  Bacterial resistance: Ampicillin, 100 μg/mL
  Growth temperature: 37°C
  Growth strain: DH5alpha
  Copy number: High Copy
Gene/Insert
  Gene/Insert name: Formin Binding Protein 17 (alt name: FBP17)
  Species: H. sapiens (human)
  Insert size (bp): 1851
  Mutation: 400 Glutamic Acid changed to Aspartic acid (403 A to C)
  Entrez Gene: FNBP1 (a.k.a. FBP17)
  Promoter: Chicken Beta Actin
  Cloning method: Gibson Cloning
  Sequencing primers: 5′ CAGCTCCTGGGCAACGTGC; 3′ CACTCGGAAGGACATATGGG
Terms and licenses: Academic/Nonprofit Terms; Industry Terms: Not Available to Industry
How to cite: pCAX-mScarlet-FBP17 was a gift from Erik Dent (Addgene plasmid # 178366 ; http://n2t.net/addgene:178366 ; RRID:Addgene_178366)
